>Addgene plasmid #40032 | pEGFP-C1 hSlp4-a | addgene partial sequence | sequence record 54500 | EGFP-C 5'-CATGGTCCTGCTGGAGTTCGTG-3'
CAGTCCGGACTCAGATCTATGTCGGAGTTACTGGACCTTTCTTTTCTGTCTGAGGAGGAAAAGGATTTGA
TTCTCAGTGTTCTACAGCGAGATGAAGAGGTCCGGAAAGCAGATGAGAAAAGGATTAGGCGACTAAAGAA
TGAGTTACTGGAGATAAAAAGGAAAGGGGCCAAGAGGGGCAGCCAACACTACAGTGATCGGACCTGTGCC
CGGTGCCAGGAGAGCCTGGGCCGTTTGAGTCCCAAAACCAATACTTGTCGGGGTTGTAATCACCTGGTGT
GTCGGGACTGCCGCATACAGGAAAGCAATGGTACCTGGAGGTGCAAGGTGTGCGCCAAGGAAATAGAGTT
GAAGAAAGCAACTGGGGACTGGTTTTATGACCAGAAAGTGAATCGCTTTGCTTACCGCACAGGTAGTGAG
ATAATCAGGATGTCCCTGCGCCACAAACCTGCAGTGAGTAAAAGAGAGACAGTGGGACAGTCCCTCCTTC
ATCAGACACAGATGGGTGACATCTGGCCAGGAAGAAAGATCATTCAGGAGCGGCAGAAGGAGCCCAGTGT
GCTATTTGAAGTGCCAAAGCTGAAAAGTGGAAAGAGTGCATTGGAAGCTGAGAGTGAGAGTCTGGATAGC
TTCACAGCTGACTCGGATAGCACCTCCAGGAGAGACTCTCTGGATAAATCTGGCCTCTTTCCAGAATGGA
AGAAGATGTCTGCTCCCAAATCTCAAGTAGAAAAGGAAACTCAGCCTGGAGGTCAAAATGTGGTATTTGT
GGATGA
