[The description below was written by a language model from this plasmid's Addgene catalogue record.]
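Description:
pEGFP-C1 hSlp4-a is a mammalian expression plasmid built on the Clontech pEGFP-C1 backbone (about 4.7 kb), giving a total size of roughly 6.7 kb once the insert is included. It is maintained in E. coli as a high-copy plasmid under kanamycin selection. The same resistance cassette provides neomycin resistance in mammalian cells, so transfected cells can be selected with G418 to obtain stable lines. No feature table accompanies the record, so elements such as the replication origins and polyadenylation signals are not individually documented here.

The payload is the wild-type human synaptotagmin-like protein 4-a coding sequence (SYTL4, also called Slp4-a or granuphilin), about 2 kb. It was taken from a commercial cDNA clone and inserted between the EcoRI and BamHI sites of the polylinker, both of which remain intact. In this backbone the cloning site lies downstream of the EGFP coding sequence, so the CMV promoter drives strong constitutive expression of a single fusion protein with EGFP at the N terminus of Slp4-a. The fluorescent tag allows the protein's subcellular distribution to be followed by microscopy in live or fixed cells, and it also provides an epitope for detection or pull-down.

The associated publication concerns the role of synaptotagmin-like proteins in forming a single apical membrane domain in epithelial cells. This suggests the construct is used to localise and overexpress Slp4-a in studies of epithelial polarity and lumen formation. The "WT" alternative name suggests it may also serve as the wild-type reference for variant forms, though the record does not say so.
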