Addgene plasmid #40032: pEGFP-C1 hSlp4-a
Depositing lab: Fernando Martin-Belmonte. Depositing organization: Centro de Biologia Molecular Severo Ochoa. Publication: Synaptotagmin-like proteins control the formation of a single apical membrane domain in epithelial cells. Galvez-Santisteban M, Rodriguez-Fraticelli AE, Bryant DM, Vergarajauregui S, Yasuda T, Banon-Rodriguez I, Bernascone I, Datta A, Spivak N, Young K, Slim CL, Brakeman PR, Fukuda M, Mostov KE, Martin-Belmonte F. Nat Cell Biol. 2012 Jul 22. doi: 10.1038/ncb2541. PubMed 22820376.
Backbone
  Vector backbone: pEGFP-C1
  Backbone manufacturer: Clontech
  Backbone size w/o insert (bp): 4700
  Total vector size (bp): 6700
  Vector type: Mammalian Expression
  Selectable markers: Neomycin (select with G418)
Growth in bacteria
  Bacterial resistance: Kanamycin, 50 μg/mL
  Growth temperature: 37°C
  Growth strain: DH5alpha
  Copy number: High Copy
Gene/Insert
  Gene/Insert name: hSlp4-a (alt names: Synaptotagmin-like protein 4-a; Slp4-a WT; Granuphilin)
  Species: H. sapiens (human)
  Insert size (bp): 2025
  GenBank ID: NM_080737
  Entrez Gene: SYTL4 (a.k.a. SLP4)
  Promoter: CMV promoter
  Tag / fusion protein: EGFP (N terminal on backbone)
  Cloning method: Restriction Enzyme; 5′ cloning site EcoRI (not destroyed); 3′ cloning site BamHI (not destroyed)
  Sequencing primers: 5′ CATGGTCCTGCTGGAGTTCG; 3′ GATGAGTTTGGACAAACCACAAC
Resource information
  A portion of this plasmid was derived from a plasmid made by: Open Biosystems cDNA clone
Terms and licenses: Academic/Nonprofit Terms; Industry Terms: Not Available to Industry
How to cite: pEGFP-C1 hSlp4-a was a gift from Fernando Martin-Belmonte (Addgene plasmid # 40032 ; http://n2t.net/addgene:40032 ; RRID:Addgene_40032)
